Addgene plasmid #52122: pcdna3 T7 Jip1b
Purpose: a mammalian scaffold protein that mediates the activation of a MAP kinase signaling pathway.
Depositing lab: Roger Davis. Depositing organization: University of Massachusetts, Worcester. Publication: A mammalian scaffold complex that selectively mediates MAP kinase activation. Whitmarsh AJ, Cavanagh J, Tournier C, Yasuda J, Davis RJ. Science. 1998 Sep 11;281(5383):1671-4. 10.1126/science.281.5383.1671 PubMed 9733513.
Backbone
  Vector backbone: pcDNA3
  Backbone manufacturer: invitrogen
  Backbone size w/o insert (bp): 5446
  Vector type: Mammalian Expression
Growth in bacteria
  Bacterial resistance: Ampicillin, 100 μg/mL
  Growth temperature: 37°C
  Growth strain: DH5alpha
  Copy number: High Copy
Gene/Insert
  Gene/Insert name: JNK interacting protein-1b (JIP-1b)
  Species: M. musculus (mouse)
  Insert size (bp): 2153
  GenBank ID: AF054611.1
  Entrez Gene: Mapk8ip1 (a.k.a. IB1, JIP-1, Jip1, Prkm8ip, Skip, mjip-2a)
  Tag / fusion protein: T7 (N terminal on backbone)
  Cloning method: Restriction Enzyme; 5′ cloning site Hind III (not destroyed); 3′ cloning site EcoRV (not destroyed)
  Sequencing primers: 5′ T7; 3′ Sp6
Terms and licenses: Academic/Nonprofit Terms; Industry Terms: Not Available to Industry
How to cite: pcdna3 T7 Jip1b was a gift from Roger Davis (Addgene plasmid # 52122 ; http://n2t.net/addgene:52122 ; RRID:Addgene_52122)
