[The description below was written by a language model from this plasmid's Addgene catalogue record.]
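Description:
pcdna3 T7 Jip1b is a mammalian expression plasmid built on the pcDNA3 backbone (about 5.4 kb without insert) that carries the mouse cDNA for JNK interacting protein-1b (JIP-1b), the product of the Mapk8ip1 gene, also known as IB1 or JIP-1. The insert of roughly 2.15 kb was placed between the HindIII and EcoRV sites of the polylinker, both of which remain intact. The protein is produced with an N-terminal T7 epitope tag, which the record describes as being supplied by the backbone. This tag allows detection or immunoprecipitation of the expressed protein with anti-T7 antibodies. The plasmid is maintained in E. coli as a high-copy replicon under ampicillin selection.

The record includes no feature table and does not explicitly name the promoter or any mammalian selection marker. Standard pcDNA3 drives inserts from the CMV immediate-early promoter, terminates them with a bovine growth hormone polyadenylation signal, and carries a neomycin resistance cassette for G418 selection. These elements would be expected here but are not confirmed by the entry. The T7 and SP6 sequencing primers listed fit the phage promoter sites that flank the pcDNA3 polylinker.

JIP-1b is described as a mammalian scaffold protein that mediates activation of a MAP kinase signalling pathway. The construct suits transient or stable expression of tagged JIP-1b in cultured mammalian cells. Typical applications would be co-immunoprecipitation of pathway kinases bound to the scaffold, or tests of how scaffold overexpression affects JNK pathway signalling.
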