>Addgene plasmid #52122 | pcdna3 T7 Jip1b | depositor partial sequence | sequence record 81243 | T7-Sp6
GACTCACTATAGGGAGACCCAAGCTTATGGCTAGCATGACTGGTGGACAGCAAATGGGTGGATCCATGGC
GGAGCGAGAGAGCGGCCTGGGCGGGGGCGCCGCGTCCCCACCGGCCGCTTCCCCATTCCTGGGACTGCAC
ATCGCGTCGCCTCCCAATTTCAGGCTCACCCATGACATCAGCCTGGAGGAGTTTGAGGATGAAGACCTTT
CGGAGATCACTGACGAGTGTGGCATCAGCCTGCAGTGCAAAGACACCCTGTCTCTCCGGCCCCCGCGCGC
CGGGCTGCTGTCTGCGGGTAGCAGCGGCAGCGCGGGGAGCCGGCTGCAGGCGGAGATGCTGCAGATGGAC
CTGATCGACGCGGCAGGTGACACTCCGGGCGCCGAGGACGACGAGGAGGAGGAGGACGACGAGCTCGCTG
CCCAACGACCAGGAGTGGGGCCTCCCAAAGCGGAGTCCAACCAGGATCCGGCGCCTCGCAGCCAGGGCCA
GGGCCCGGGCACAGGCAGCGGAGACACCTACCGACCCAAGAGGCCTACCACGCTCAACCTTTTCCCGCAG
GTGCCGCGGTCTCAGGACACGCTGAATAATAACTCTTTAGGCAAAAAGCACAGTTGGCAGGACCGTGTGT
CTCGATCATCCTCCCCTCTGAAGACAGGAGAACAGACGCCTCCACATGAACACATCTGCCTGAGTGATGA
GCTGCCACCCCAGGGCAGTCCTGTTCCCACCCAGGACCGCGGCACTTCCACCGACAGCCCTTGTCGCCGA
AGTGCAGCCACCCAGATGGCACCTCCAAGCGGTCCCCCTGCCACTGCGCCTGGTGGCCGGGGCCACTCCC
ATCGAGACCGAATCCACTACCAGGCAGATGTGCGGCTCGAGGCGACTGAGGAGATCTACCTGACCCCAGT
GCAGAGGCCCCCAGACCCTGCAGAACCCACCTCCACCTTCATGCCACCCACGGAGAGCCGGATGTCAGTT
AGCTCGGATCCAGACCCTGCCGCTTACTCTGTAACTGCGGGGCGGCCACACCCCTCCATCAGTGAAGAGG
ATGAGGGCTTCGACTGCCTGTCATCCCCAGAGCGAGCTGAGCCACCAGGTGGAGGGTGGCGGGGAAGCCT
CGGGGAGCCACCACCGCCTCCACGGGCCTCACTGAGCTCGGACACCAGCGCACTGTCCTACGACTCGGTC
AAGTACACACTGGTGGTGGATGAACATGCCCAGCTTGAGTTGGTGAGCCTGCGGCCGTGCTTTGGAGATT
ACAGTGACGAAAGCGACTCTGCCACTGTCTATGACAACTGTGCCTCTGCCTCCTCGCCCTACGAGTCAGC
CATTGGTGAGGAGTATGAGGAGGCCCCTCAGCCCCGGCCTCCCACCTGCCTCTCAGAGGACTCCACCCCG
GATGAGCCTGATGTCCACTTCTCTAAGAAGTTTCTGAATGTCTTCATGAGTGGCCGCTCTCGTTCCTCCA
GTGCTGAGTCCTTTGGGCTGTTCTCCTGCGTCATCAATGGGGAGGAGCATGAGCAAACCCATCGGGCTAT
ATTCAGGTTTGTGCCTCGGCATGAAGATGAACTTGAGCTGGAAGTGGATGACCCCCTGCTGGTGGAGCTG
CAGGCAGAAGACTATTGGTATGAGGCCTATAACATGCGCACCGGAGCCCGCGGGGTCTTCCCTGCCTACT
ATGCCATTGAGGTCACCAAGGAGCCTGAGCACATGGCAGCCCTTGCCAAAAACAGCGACTGGATTGACCA
GTTCCGGGTGAAGTTCCTGGGGTCTGTCCAGGTTCCTTATCACAAGGGCAATGATGTCCTCTGTGCTGCT
ATGCAAAAGATCGCCACCACCCGCCGGCTCACCGTGCACTTTAACCCGCCCTCCAGCTGTGTCCTTGAGA
TCAGTGTCAGGGGTGTCAAGATAGGCGTCAAAGCTGATGATGCTCTGGAGGCCAAGGGAAATAAATGTAG
CCACTTCTTCCAGCTAAAGAACATCTCTTTCTGTGGATACCATCCAAAGAATAACAAGTACTTTGGGTTT
ATCACTAAGCACCCTGCTGACCACCGGTTTGCCTGCCATGTCTTTGTGTCTGAAGATTCCACCAAAGCCC
TGGCGGAGTCTGTGGGGCGTGCATTTCAGCAGTTCTACAAGCAGTTTGTGGAGTATACCTGTCCTACAGA
AGATATCTACTTGGAGTAG
