>Addgene plasmid #52122 | pcdna3 T7 Jip1b | addgene partial sequence | sequence record 83297 | CMV-F 5'-CGCAAATGGGCGGTAGGCGTG-3'
GAGCTCTCTGGCTACTAGAGAACCCACTGTCTTACTGGCTTATCGAAATTAATACGACTCACTATAGGGA
GACCCAAGCTTATGGCTAGCATGACTGGTGGACAGCAAATGGGTGGATCCATGGCGGAGCGAGAGAGCGG
CCTGGGCGGGGGCGCCGCGTCCCCACCGGCCGCTTCCCCATTCCTGGGACTGCACATCGCGTCGCCTCCC
AATTTCAGGCTCACCCATGACATCAGCCTGGAGGAGTTTGAGGATGAAGACCTTTCGGAGATCACTGACG
AGTGTGGCATCAGCCTGCAGTGCAAAGACACCCTGTCTCTCCGGCCCCCGCGCGCCGGGCTGCTGTCTGC
GGGTAGCAGCGGCAGCGCGGGGAGCCGGCTGCAGGCGGAGATGCTGCAGATGGACCTGATCGACGCGGCA
GGTGACACTCCGGGCGCCGAGGACGACGAGGAGGAGGAGGACGACGAGCTCGCTGCCCAACGACCAGGAG
TGGGGCCTCCCAAAGCGGAGTCCAACCAGGATCCGGCGCCTC
