>Addgene plasmid #52122 | pcdna3 T7 Jip1b | addgene partial sequence | sequence record 83298 | BGH-rev 5'-TAGAAGGCACAGTCGAGG-3'
TATAGAATAGGGCCCTCTAGATGCATGCTCGAGCGGCCGCCTACTCCAAGTAGATATCTTCTGTAGGACA
GGTATACTCCACAAACTGCTTGTAGAACTGCTGAAATGCACGCCCCACAGACTCCGCCAGGGCTTTGGTG
GAATCTTCAGACACAAAGACATGGCAGGCAAACCGGTGGTCAGCAGGGTGCTTAGTGATAAACCCAAAGT
ACTTGTTATTCTTTGGATGGTATCCACAGAAAGAGATGTTCTTTAGCTGGAAGAAGTGGCTACATTTATT
TCCCTTGGCCTCCAGAGCATCATCAGCTTTGACGCCTATCTTGACACCCCTGACACTGATCTCAAGGACA
CAGCTGGAGGGCGGGTTAAAGTGCACGGTGAGCCGGCGGGTGGTGGCGATCTTTTGCATAGCAGCACAGA
GGACATCATTGCCCTTGTGATAAGGAACCTGGACAGACCCCAGGAACTTCACCCGGAACTGGTCAATCCA
GTCGCTGTTTTTGGCAAGGGCTGCCATGTGCTCAGGCTCCTTGGTGACCTCAATGGCATAGTAGGCAGGG
AAGACCCCGCGGGCTCCGGTGCGCATGTTATAGGCCTCATACCAATAGTCTTCTGCCTGCAGCTCCACCA
GCAGGGGGTCATCCACTTCCAGCTCAAGTTCATCTTCATGCCGAGGCACAAACCTGAATATAGCCCGATG
GGTTTGCTCATGCTCCTCCCCATTGATGACGCAGGAGAACAGCCCAAAGGACTCAGCACTGGAGGAACGA
GAGCGGCCACTCATGAAGACATTCAGAAACTTCTTAGAGAAGTGGACATCAGGCTCATCCGGGGTGGAGT
CCTCTGAGAGGCAGGTGGGAGGCCGGGGCT
